Addgene plasmid #128996: pMM0621
Purpose: pRPL18B-VP16-CIB1 cassette plasmid flanked by ConLS and ConR1
Depositing lab: Megan McClean. Depositing organization: University of Wisconsin, Madison. Publication: A yeast optogenetic toolkit (yOTK) for gene expression control in Saccharomyces cerevisiae. An-Adirekkun JM, Stewart CJ, Geller SH, Patel MT, Melendez J, Oakes BL, Noyes MB, McClean MN. Biotechnol Bioeng. 2019 Dec 2. doi: 10.1002/bit.27234. PubMed 31788779.
Backbone
  Vector backbone: NA
  Vector type: Yeast Expression
Growth in bacteria
  Bacterial resistance: Ampicillin, 100 μg/mL
  Growth temperature: 37°C
  Growth strain: DH5alpha
  Copy number: High Copy
Gene/Insert
  Gene/Insert name: ConLS_pRPL18B-SV40NLS-VP16-CIB1-tENO1-ConR1 AmpR Col-E1
  Species: S. cerevisiae (budding yeast)
  Cloning method: Restriction Enzyme; 5′ cloning site unknown (unknown if destroyed); 3′ cloning site unknown (unknown if destroyed)
Terms and licenses: Academic/Nonprofit Terms; Industry Terms: Not Available to Industry
How to cite: pMM0621 was a gift from Megan McClean (Addgene plasmid # 128996 ; http://n2t.net/addgene:128996 ; RRID:Addgene_128996)
