[The description below was written by a language model from this plasmid's Addgene catalogue record and pLannotate feature annotations shown in this document.]
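Description:
pMM0621 is a 4,552-nt cassette plasmid from a yeast optogenetic toolkit for controlling gene expression in Saccharomyces cerevisiae. It carries a single transcription unit flanked by the assembly connectors ConLS and ConR1. In modular yeast cloning schemes, connectors of this kind set the position and order in which a cassette is joined to others when multigene plasmids are assembled. The record names no backbone. The plasmid is propagated in E. coli at high copy from a ColE1/pUC-type origin with ampicillin selection (AmpR under its own bla promoter). No yeast origin, centromere or auxotrophic marker is listed in either the catalogue entry or the feature table. This fits an intermediate cloning plasmid rather than a vector maintained in yeast by itself. The short RSF ori fragment called at the start of the sequence is only a partial match and is unlikely to be a functional second origin.

According to the insert name, the payload is the yeast RPL18B promoter driving an SV40 NLS–VP16–CIB1 fusion, terminated by the ENO1 terminator. The promoter, terminator and connectors were not detected by the automated annotation, but the coding parts were: the SV40 large T nuclear localization signal, the herpes simplex VP16 transcriptional activation domain, and Arabidopsis thaliana CIB1 (BHLH63). A short T7 promoter sequence lies between VP16 and CIB1, apparently within the linker region and probably left over from earlier cloning. CIB1 is the blue-light-dependent binding partner of cryptochrome CRY2. This fusion therefore serves as the activation-domain half of a split, light-inducible transcription factor. It would be recruited to a CRY2-linked DNA-binding component, supplied from a separate cassette, to switch on a target gene under blue light.
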