Features (pLannotate 1.2.2; 8 found; start..end, strand, type, name):
      2..53      +  rep_origin     RSF ori (fragment): Plasmids containing the RSF 1030 origin of replication can be propagated in E. coli cells that contain additional plasmids with compatible origins.
    996..1015    +  CDS            SV40 NLS (fragment): nuclear localization signal of SV40 (simian virus 40) large T antigen
   1038..1241    +  CDS            VP16 AD (fragment): transcriptional activation domain of herpes simplex virus protein VP16 (Triezenberg et al., 1988; Cousens et al., 1989); UL48
   1244..1262    +  promoter       T7 promoter: promoter for bacteriophage T7 RNA polymerase
   1287..2291    +  CDS            BHLH63: BH063_ARATH - Also known as CIB1, EN84. Experimental evidence at protein level: Swiss-Prot protein existence level 1. Transcription factor that binds DNA to G box 5'-CACGTG-3' and, to a lower extent, to E-box 5'-CANNTG-3' in vitro. Binds to chromatin DNA of the FT gene and promotes its expression, and thus triggers flowering in response to blue light. From Arabidopsis thaliana (Mouse-ear cress).
   2850..3710    -  CDS            AmpR: β-lactamase; bla; confers resistance to ampicillin, carbenicillin, and related antibiotics
   3711..3815    -  promoter       AmpR promoter: bla
   3918..4506    +  rep_origin     ori: high-copy-number ColE1/pMB1/pBR322/pUC origin of replication
>Addgene plasmid #128996 | pMM0621 | addgene full sequence | sequence record 258773 | Addgene NGS Result
CTTTTGCTCACATGTTCTTTCCTGCGTTATCCCCTGATTCTGTGGATAACCGTGCGGCCGCCCCTGAATT
CGCATCTAGATGGTAGAGCCACAAACAGCCGGTACAAGCAACGATCTCCAGGACCATCTGAATCATGCGC
GGATGACACGAACTCACGACGGCGATCACAGACATTAACCCACAGTACAGACACTGCGACAACGTGGCAA
TTCGTCGCAATACCGTCTCACTGAACTGGCCGATAATTGCAGACGAACGAAGAGGATGTCCAATATTTTT
TTTAAGGAATAAGGATACTTCAAGACTAGATTCCCCCCTGCATTCCCATCAGAACCGTAAACCTTGGCGC
TTTCCTTGGGAAGTATTCAAGAAGTGCCTTGTCCGGTTTCTGTGGCTCACAAACCAGCGCGCCCGATATG
GCTTTCTTTTCACTTATGAATGTACCAGTACGGGACAATTAGAACGCTCCTGTAACAATCTCTTTGCAAA
TGTGGGGTTACATTCTAACCATGTCACACTGCTGACGAAATTCAAAGTAAAAAAAAATGGGACCACGTCT
TGAGAACGATAGATTTTCTTTATTTTACATTGAACAGTCGTTGTCTCAGCGCGCTTTATGTTTTCATTCA
TACTTCATATTATAAAATAACAAAAGAAGAATTTCATATTCACGCCCAAGAAATCAGGCTGCTTTCCAAA
TGCAATTGACACTTCATTAGCCATCACACAAAACTCTTTCTTGCTGGAGCTTCTTTTAAAAAAGACCTCA
GTACACCAAACACGTTACCCGACCTCGTTATTTTACGACAACTATGATAAAATTCTGAAGAAAAAATAAA
AAAATTTTCATACTTCTTGCTTTTATTTAAACCATTGAATGATTTCTTTTGAACAAAACTACCTGTTTCA
CCAAAGGAAATAGAAAGAAAAAATCAATTAGAAGAAAACAAAAAACAAAAGATCTATGGATAAAGCGGAA
TTAATTCCCGAGCCTCCAAAAAAGAAGAGAAAGGTCGAATTGGGTACCGCCGCCTCGGAGCTCCACTTAG
ACGGCGAGGACGTGGCGATGGCGCATGCCGACGCGCTAGACGATTTCGATCTGGACATGTTGGGGGACGG
GGATTCCCCGGGTCCGGGATTTACCCCCCACGACTCCGCCCCCTACGGCGCTCTGGATATGGCCGACTTC
GAGTTTGAGCAGATGTTTACCGATGCCCTTGGAATTGACGAGTACGGTGGGTTTAATACGACTCACTATA
GGGCGAGCGCCGAAGCTAGCGCCACCATGAATGGAGCTATAGGAGGTGACCTTTTGCTCAATTTTCCTGA
CATGTCGGTCCTAGAGCGCCAAAGGGCTCACCTCAAGTACCTCAATCCCACCTTTGATTCTCCTCTCGCC
GGCTTCTTTGCCGATTCTTCAATGATTACCGGCGGCGAGATGGACAGCTATCTTTCGACTGCCGGTTTGA
ATCTTCCGATGATGTACGGTGAAACGACGGTGGAAGGTGATTCAAGACTCTCAATTTCGCCGGAAACGAC
GCTTGGGACTGGAAATTTCAAGAAACGGAAGTTTGATACAGAGACTAAGGATTGTAATGAGAAGAAGAAG
AAGATGACGATGAACAGAGATGACCTAGTAGAAGAAGGAGAAGAAGAGAAGTCGAAAATAACAGAGCAAA
ACAATGGGAGCACAAAAAGCATCAAGAAGATGAAACACAAAGCCAAGAAAGAAGAGAACAATTTCTCTAA
TGATTCATCTAAAGTGACGAAGGAATTGGAGAAAACGGATTATATTCATGTTCGTGCACGACGAGGCCAA
GCCACTGATAGTCACAGCATAGCAGAACGAGTTAGAAGAGAAAAGATCAGTGAGAGAATGAAGTTTCTAC
AAGATTTGGTTCCTGGATGCGACAAGATCACAGGCAAAGCAGGGATGCTTGATGAAATCATTAACTATGT
TCAGTCTCTTCAGAGACAAATCGAGTTCTTATCGATGAAACTAGCAATTGTGAATCCAAGGCCGGATTTT
GATATGGATGACATTTTTGCCAAAGAGGTTGCCTCAACTCCAATGACTGTGGTGCCATCTCCTGAAATGG
TTCTTTCCGGTTATTCTCATGAGATGGTTCACTCTGGTTATTCTAGTGAGATGGTTAACTCCGGTTACCT
TCATGTCAATCCAATGCAGCAAGTGAATACCAGTTCTGATCCATTGTCATGCTTCAACAATGGCGAAGCT
CCTTCGATGTGGGACTCTCATGTGCAGAATCTCTATGGCAATTTAGGAGTACCGGTCATCGAGCTCGAGC
TGCAGATGAATCGTAGATACGGATCCTAACTCGAGAGCTTTTGATTAAGCCTTCTAGTCCAAAAAACACG
TTTTTTTGTCATTTATTTCATTTTCTTAGAATAGTTTAGTTTATTCATTTTATAGTCACGAATGTTTTAT
GATTCTATATAGGGTTGCAAACAAGCATTTTTCATTTTATGTTAAAACAATTTCAGGTTTACCTTTTATT
CTGCTTGTGGTGACGCGTGTATCCGCCCGCTCTTTTGGTCACCCATGTATGCTGCCAATGAGACGACGGG
GTCATCACGGCTCATCATGCGCCAAACAAATGTGTGCAATACACGCTCGGATGACTGCATGATGACCGCA
CTGACTGGGGACAGCAGATCCACCTAAGCCTGTGAGAGAAGCAGACACCCGACAGATCAAGGCAGTTAAC
TAGTGCACTGCAGTACAGCGGCCGCGATTATCAAAAAGGATCTTCACCTAGATCCTTTTAAATTAAAAAT
GAAGTTTTAAATCAATCTAAAGTATATATGAGTAAACTTGGTCTGACAGTTACCAATGCTTAATCAGTGA
GGCACCTATCTCAGCGATCTGTCTATTTCGTTCATCCATAGTTGCCTGACTCCCCGTCGTGTAGATAACT
ACGATACGGGAGGGCTTACCATCTGGCCCCAGTGCTGCAATGATACCGCGGGACCCACGCTCACCGGCTC
CAGATTTATCAGCAATAAACCAGCCAGCCGGAAGGGCCGAGCGCAGAAGTGGTCCTGCAACTTTATCCGC
CTCCATCCAGTCTATTAATTGTTGCCGGGAAGCTAGAGTAAGTAGTTCGCCAGTTAATAGTTTGCGCAAC
GTTGTTGCCATTGCTACAGGCATCGTGGTGTCACGCTCGTCGTTTGGTATGGCTTCATTCAGCTCCGGTT
CCCAACGATCAAGGCGAGTTACATGATCCCCCATGTTGTGCAAAAAAGCGGTTAGCTCCTTCGGTCCTCC
GATCGTTGTCAGAAGTAAGTTGGCCGCAGTGTTATCACTCATGGTTATGGCAGCACTGCATAATTCTCTT
ACTGTCATGCCATCCGTAAGATGCTTTTCTGTGACTGGTGAGTACTCAACCAAGTCATTCTGAGAATAGT
GTATGCGGCGACCGAGTTGCTCTTGCCCGGCGTCAATACGGGATAATACCGCGCCACATAGCAGAACTTT
AAAAGTGCTCATCATTGGAAAACGTTCTTCGGGGCGAAAACTCTCAAGGATCTTACCGCTGTTGAGATCC
AGTTCGATGTAACCCACTCGTGCACCCAACTGATCTTCAGCATCTTTTACTTTCACCAGCGTTTCTGGGT
GAGCAAAAACAGGAAGGCAAAATGCCGCAAAAAAGGGAATAAGGGCGACACGGAAATGTTGAATACTCAT
ACTCTTCCTTTTTCAATATTATTGAAGCATTTATCAGGGTTATTGTCTCATGAGCGGATACATATTTGAA
TGTATTTAGAAAAATAAACAAATAGGGGTTCCGCGCACATTTCCCCGAAAAGTGCCACCTGTCATGACCA
AAATCCCTTAACGTGAGTTTTCGTTCCACTGAGCGTCAGACCCCGTAGAAAAGATCAAAGGATCTTCTTG
AGATCCTTTTTTTCTGCGCGTAATCTGCTGCTTGCAAACAAAAAAACCACCGCTACCAGCGGTGGTTTGT
TTGCCGGATCAAGAGCTACCAACTCTTTTTCCGAAGGTAACTGGCTTCAGCAGAGCGCAGATACCAAATA
CTGTTCTTCTAGTGTAGCCGTAGTTAGGCCACCACTTCAAGAACTCTGTAGCACCGCCTACATACCTCGC
TCTGCTAATCCTGTTACCAGTGGCTGCTGCCAGTGGCGATAAGTCGTGTCTTACCGGGTTGGACTCAAGA
CGATAGTTACCGGATAAGGCGCAGCGGTCGGGCTGAACGGGGGGTTCGTGCACACAGCCCAGCTTGGAGC
GAACGACCTACACCGAACTGAGATACCTACAGCGTGAGCTATGAGAAAGCGCCACGCTTCCCGAAGGGAG
AAAGGCGGACAGGTATCCGGTAAGCGGCAGGGTCGGAACAGGAGAGCGCACGAGGGAGCTTCCAGGGGGA
AACGCCTGGTATCTTTATAGTCCTGTCGGGTTTCGCCACCTCTGACTTGAGCGTCGATTTTTGTGATGCT
CGTCAGGGGGGCGGAGCCTATGGAAAAACGCCAGCAACGCGGCCTTTTTACGGTTCCTGGCCTTTTGCTG
GC
